>Addgene plasmid #49664 | pVRa12_808 | depositor full sequence | sequence record 74437 | pVRa12_808 sequence 6095 bps
ATGCTGGATTTTCGTCAGCCGAATCGTACCAAACAAGAATTTGAAGAACTGGCACTGGCACATCTGGACC
CGCTGTATAGCGCAGCACTGCGTCTGACCAAAAATGAACGTGATGCAGAAGATCTGGTTCAGGATACCTG
TATGCGTGCATATCGCTTTTTCGATAAATTTGAACGTGGCACCAACATTAAAGCCTGGCTGTTTAAAATT
CTGACCAACACCTTCATTAACCGCTATCGTCGTAAAGTTAAAGAACGTACCGTTGTTGAAGGTGTGGAAC
GTGAAGCAGTGCATGAACGTTTTGTTAGCCGTGATGCAACCGATTTTGCAGCAAATCCGGAACAGTATTT
TTTTGATCGTCTGCTGAGTGATGATGTTCTGCGTGCAATTGATGCACTGCCGATTGATTTTCGCCTGGTT
GTTATTCTGGCCGATCTGCAAGAGTTTAGCTATAAAGAAATCGCCGAGATTCTGGAATGTCCGGTTGGCA
CCGTTATGAGCCGTCTGTTTCGTGGTCGTAAACTGCTGCAGAAAAATCTGCGTGAATATGCCGAAGGTCA
GGGTGTTTTTCGTCATGATGGTGAACCGGTTAATGCACCGGCAGATCTGGAAGAATATCGTCATCGTAAA
AAAACCGGCTAAGGATCCAAGCTTGCGGCCGCACTCGAGCACCACCACCACCACCACTGAGATCCGGCTG
CTAACAAAGCCCGAAAGGAAGCTGAGTTGGCTGCTGCCACCGCTGAGCAATAACTAGCATAACCCCTTGG
GGCCTCTAAACGGGTCTTGAGGGGTTTTTTGCTGAAAGGAGGAACTATATCCGGATTGGCGAATGGG
[124 nt withheld, positions 838-961]
C
[91 nt withheld, positions 963-1053]
A
[49 nt withheld, positions 1055-1103]
CCTTTGACGTTGGAGTCCACGTTCTTT
[37 nt withheld, positions 1131-1167]
ACCCTATCTCGGTCTATTCTTTTGATTTATAAGGGATTTTGCCGATTTCGGCCTATTGGTTAAAAAATGA
GCTGATTTAACAAAAATTTAACGCGAATTTTAACAAAATATTAACGTTTACAATTTCAGGTGGCACTTTT
CGGGGAAATGTGCGCGGAACCCCTATTTGTTTATTTTTCTAAATACATTCAAATATGTATCCGCTCATGA
GACAATAACCCTGATAAATGCTTCAATAATATTGAAAAAGGAAGAGTATGAGTATTCAACATTTCCGTGT
CGCCCTTATTCCCTTTTTTGCGGCATTTTGCCTTCCTGTTTTTGCTCACCCAGAAACGCTGGTGAAAGTA
AAAGATGCTGAAGATCAGTTGGGTGCACGAGTGGGTTACATCGAACTGGATCTCAACAGCGGTAAGATCC
TTGAGAGTTTTCGCCCCGAAGAACGTTTTCCAATGATGAGCACTTTTAAAGTTCTGCTATGTGGCGCGGT
ATTATCCCGTATTGACGCCGGGCAAGAGCAACTCGGTCGCCGCATACACTATTCTCAGAATGACTTGGTT
GAGTACTCACCAGTCACAGAAAAGCATCTTACGGATGGCATGACAGTAAGAGAATTATGCAGTGCTGCCA
TAACCATGAGTGATAACACTGCGGCCAACTTACTTCTGACAACGATCGGAGGACCGAAGGAGCTAACCGC
TTTTTTGCACAACATGGGGGATCATGTAACTCGCCTTGATCGTTGGGAACCGGAGCTGAATGAAGCCATA
CCAAACGACGAGCGTGACACCACGATGCCTGCAGCAATGGCAACAACGTTGCGCAAACTATTAACTGGCG
AACTACTTACTCTAGCTTCCCGGCAACAATTAATAGACTGGATGGAGGCGGATAAAGTTGCAGGACCACT
TCTGCGCTCGGCCCTTCCGGCTGGCTGGTTTATTGCTGATAAATCTGGAGCCGGTGAGCGTGGGTCTCGC
GGTATCATTGCAGCACTGGGGCCAGATGGTAAGCCCTCCCGTATCGTAGTTATCTACACGACGGGGAGTC
AGGCAACTATGGATGAACGAAATAGACAGATCGCTGAGATAGGTGCCTCACTGATTAAGCATTGGTAACT
GTCAGACCAAGTTTACTCATATATACTTTAGATTGATTTAAAACTTCATTTTTAATTTAAAAGGATCTAG
GTGAAGATCCTTTTTGATAATCTCATGACCAAAATCCCTTAACGTGAGTTTTCGTTCCACTGAGCGTCAG
ACCCCGTAGAAAAGATCAAAGGATCTTCTTGAGATCCTTTTTTTCTGCGCGTAATCTGCTGCTTGCAAAC
AAAAAAACCACCGCTACCAGCGGTGGTTTGTTTGCCGGATCAAGAGCTACCAACTCTTTTTCCGAAGGTA
ACTGGCTTCAGCAGAGCGCAGATACCAAATACTGTCCTTCTAGTGTAGCCGTAGTTAGGCCACCACTTCA
AGAACTCTGTAGCACCGCCTACATACCTCGCTCTGCTAATCCTGTTACCAGTGGCTGCTGCCAGTGGCGA
TAAGTCGTGTCTTACCGGGTTGGACTCAAGACGATAGTTACCGGATAAGGCGCAGCGGTCGGGCTGAACG
GGGGGTTCGTGCACACAGCCCAGCTTGGAGCGAACGACCTACACCGAACTGAGATACCTACAGCGTGAGC
TATGAGAAAGCGCCACGCTTCCCGAAGGGAGAAAGGCGGACAGGTATCCGGTAAGCGGCAGGGTCGGAAC
AGGAGAGCGCACGAGGGAGCTTCCAGGGGGAAACGCCTGGTATCTTTATAGTCCTGTCGGGTTTCGCCAC
CTCTGACTTGAGCGTCGATTTTTGTGATGCTCGTCAGGGGGGCGGAGCCTATGGAAAAACGCCAGCAACG
CGGCCTTTTTACGGTTCCTGGCCTTTTGCTGGCCTTTTGCTCACATGTTCTTTCCTGCGTTATCCCCTGA
TTCTGTGGATAACCGTATTACCGCCTTTGAGTGAGCTGATACCGCTCGCCGCAGCCGAACGACCGAGCGC
AGCGAGTCAGTGAGCGAGGAAGCGGAAGAGCGCCTGATGCGGTATTTTCTCCTTACGCATCTGTGCGGTA
TTTCACACCGCATATATGGTGCACTCTCAGTACAATCTGCTCTGATGCCGCATAGTTAAGCCAGTATACA
CTCCGCTATCGCTACGTGACTGGGTCATGGCTGCGCCCCGACACCCGCCAACACCCGCTGACGCGCCCTG
ACGGGCTTGTCTGCTCCCGGCATCCGCTTACAGACAAGCTGTGACCGTCTCCGGGAGCTGCATGTGTCAG
AGGTTTTCACCGTCATCACCGAAACGCGCGAGGCAGCTGCGGTAAAGCTCATCAGCGTGGTCGTGAAGCG
ATTCACAGATGTCTGCCTGTTCATCCGCGTCCAGCTCGTTGAGTTTCTCCAGAAGCGTTAATGTCTGGCT
TCTGATAAAGCGGGCCATGTTAAGGGCGGTTTTTTCCTGTTTGGTCACTGATGCCTCCGTGTAAGGGGGA
TTTCTGTTCATGGGGGTAATGATACCGATGAAACGAGAGAGGATGCTCACGATACGGGTTACTGATGATG
AACATGCCCGGTTACTGGAACGTTGTGAGGGTAAACAACTGGCGGTATGGATGCGGCGGGACCAGAGAAA
AATCACTCAGGGTCAATGCCAGCGCTTCGTTAATACAGATGTAGGTGTTCCACAGGGTAGCCAGCAGCAT
CCTGCGATGCAGATCCGGAACATAATGGTGCAGGGCGCTGACTTCCGCGTTTCCAGACTTTACGAAACAC
GGAAACCGAAGACCATTCATGTTGTTGCTCAGGTCGCAGACGTTTTGCAGCAGCAGTCGCTTCACGTTCG
CTCGCGTATCGGTGATTCATTCTGCTAACCAGTAAGGCAACCCCGCCAGCCTAGCCGGGTCCTCAACGAC
AGGAGCACGATCATGCGCACCCGTGGGGCCGCCATGCCGGCGATAATGGCCTGCTTCTCGCCGAAACGTT
TGGTGGCGGGACCAGTGACGAAGGCTTGAGCGAGGGCGTGCAAGATTCCGAATACCGCAAGCGACAGGCC
GATCATCGTCGCGCTCCAGCGAAAGCGGTCCTCGCCGAAAATGACCCAGAGCGCTGCCGGCACCTGTCCT
ACGAGTTGCATGATAAAGAAGACAGTCATAAGTGCGGCGACGATAGTCATGCCCCGCGCCCACCGGAAGG
AGCTGACTGGGTTGAAGGCTCTCAAGGGCATCGGTCGAGATCCCGGTGCCTAATGAGTGAGCTAACTTAC
ATTAATTGCGTTGCGCTCACTGCCCGCTTTCCAGTCGGGAAACCTGTCGTGCCAGCTGCATTAATGAATC
GGCCAACGCGCGGGGAGAGGCGGTTTGCGTATTGGGCGCCAGGGTGGTTTTTCTTTTCACCAGTGAGACG
GGCAACAGCTGATTGCCCTTCACCGCCTGGCCCTGAGAGAGTTGCAGCAAGCGGTCCACGCTGGTTTGCC
CCAGCAGGCGAAAATCCTGTTTGATGGTGGTTAACGGCGGGATATAACATGAGCTGTCTTCGGTATCGTC
GTATCCCACTACCGAGATATCCGCACCAACGCGCAGCCCGGACTCGGTAATGGCGCGCATTGCGCCCAGC
GCCATCTGATCGTTGGCAACCAGCATCGCAGTGGGAACGATGCCCTCATTCAGCATTTGCATGGTTTGTT
GAAAACCGGACATGGCACTCCAGTCGCCTTCCCGTTCCGCTATCGGCTGAATTTGATTGCGAGTGAGATA
TTTATGCCAGCCAGCCAGACGCAGACGCGCCGAGACAGAACTTAATGGGCCCGCTAACAGCGCGATTTGC
TGGTGACCCAATGCGACCAGATGCTCCACGCCCAGTCGCGTACCGTCTTCATGGGAGAAAATAATACTGT
TGATGGGTGTCTGGTCAGAGACATCAAGAAATAACGCCGGAACATTAGTGCAGGCAGCTTCCACAGCAAT
GGCATCCTGGTCATCCAGCGGATAGTTAATGATCAGCCCACTGACGCGTTGCGCGAGAAGATTGTGCACC
GCCGCTTTACAGGCTTCGACGCCGCTTCGTTCTACCATCGACACCACCACGCTGGCACCCAGTTGATCGG
CGCGAGATTTAATCGCCGCGACAATTTGCGACGGCGCGTGCAGGGCCAGACTGGAGGTGGCAACGCCAAT
CAGCAACGACTGTTTGCCCGCCAGTTGTTGTGCCACGCGGTTGGGAATGTAATTCAGCTCCGCCATCGCC
GCTTCCACTTTTTCCCGCGTTTTCGCAGAAACGTGGCTGGCCTGGTTCACCACGCGGGAAACGGTCTGAT
AAGAGACACCGGCATACTCTGCGACATCGTATAACGTTACTGGTTTCACATTCACCACCCTGAATTGACT
CTCTTCCGGGCGCTATCATGCCATACCGCGAAAGGTTTTGCGCCATTCGATGGTGTCCGGGATCTCGACG
CTCTCCCTTATGCGACTCCTGCATTAGGAAGCAGCCCAGTAGTAGGTTGAGGCCGTTGAGCACCGCCGCC
GCAAGGAATGGTGCATGCAAGGAGATGGCGCCCAACAGTCCCCCGGCCACGGGGCCTGCCACCATACCCA
CGCCGAAACAAGCGCTCATGAGCCCGAAGTGGCGAGCCCGATCTTCCCCATCGGTGATGTCGGCGATATA
GGCGCCAGCAACCGCACCTGTGGCGCCGGTGATGCCGGCCACGATGCGTCCGGCGTAGAGGATCGAGATC
TCGATCCCGCGAAATTAATACGACTCACTATAGGGGAATTGTGAGCGGATAACAATTCCCCTCTAGAAAT
AATTTTGTTTAACTTTAAGAAGGAGATATACCATGGGCAGCAGCCATCATCATCATCATCACAGCAGCGG
CCTGGAAGTTCTGTTCCAGGGGCCCCAT
Features (pLannotate 1.2.2; 19 found; start..end, strand, type, name):
    670..687     +  CDS            9xHis (fragment): 9xHis affinity tag
    697..746     +  CDS            SET1 (fragment): solubility-enhancement tag derived from T7 phage gene 10B
    754..801     +  terminator     T7 terminator: transcription terminator for bacteriophage T7 RNA polymerase
    838..1293    +  rep_origin     f1 ori (sequence partly withheld): f1 bacteriophage origin of replication; arrow indicates direction of (+) strand synthesis
   1320..1424    +  promoter       AmpR promoter: bla
   1425..2285    +  CDS            AmpR: β-lactamase; bla; confers resistance to ampicillin, carbenicillin, and related antibiotics
   2456..3044    +  rep_origin     ori: high-copy-number ColE1/pMB1/pBR322/pUC origin of replication
   3230..3372    -  misc_feature   bom: basis of mobility region from pBR322
   3474..3665    -  CDS            rop: Rop protein, which maintains plasmids at low copy number; rop
   3682..4062    +  CDS            YPB1_ECOLX: Protein predicted: Swiss-Prot protein existence level 4. From Escherichia coli.
   4134..4425    -  CDS            TcR (fragment): tetracycline efflux protein; tet; confers resistance to tetracycline
   4440..4461    -  protein_bind   CAP binding site: CAP binding activates transcription in the presence of cAMP. E. coli catabolite activator protein
   4474..5556    -  CDS            lacI: lac repressor; lacI; The lac repressor binds to the lac operator to inhibit transcription in E. coli. This inhibition can be relieved by adding lactose or isopropyl-β-D-thiogalactopyranoside (IPTG).
   5557..5634    -  promoter       lacI promoter: lacI
   5642..5921    -  CDS            TcR (fragment): tetracycline efflux protein; tet; confers resistance to tetracycline
   5943..5961    +  promoter       T7 promoter: promoter for bacteriophage T7 RNA polymerase
   5962..5986    +  protein_bind   lac operator: The lac repressor binds to the lac operator to inhibit transcription in E. coli. This inhibition can be relieved by adding lactose or isopropyl-β-D-thiogalactopyranoside (IPTG). lac repressor encoded by lacI
   6001..6023    +  RBS            RBS: efficient ribosome binding site from bacteriophage T7 gene 10 (Olins and Rangwala, 1989)
   6042..6058    +  CDS            capTEV™ (fragment): composite tag for in vivo biotinylation, TEV protease cleavage, and 6xHis tagging
