[The description below was written by a language model from this plasmid's Addgene catalogue record and pLannotate feature annotations shown in this document.]
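Description:
pVRa12_808 is a bacterial expression plasmid built on the pVRa backbone, a pET-like vector for T7-driven, IPTG-inducible expression in E. coli. It belongs to a synthetic biology collection used to map crosstalk among extracytoplasmic function (ECF) sigma factors, anti-sigma factors and their promoters, with the goal of building orthogonal genetic switches. It replicates from a ColE1/pMB1-type origin accompanied by the pBR322 bom region and the rop gene. Rop holds copy number down, which fits the catalogue's low-copy designation. Selection is by ampicillin through the bla gene and its own promoter. An f1 origin is also present, along with remnants of the tetracycline resistance gene that appear to be nonfunctional leftovers of the pBR322 lineage.

The insert, ECF12_808, comes from Myxococcus xanthus DK 1622 and was codon optimized for E. coli. Its name and the associated study suggest that it encodes an ECF sigma factor. It was cloned between retained NdeI and HindIII sites. Transcription starts from a T7 promoter followed directly by a lac operator, and a plasmid-borne lacI gene supplies the repressor, so expression requires T7 RNA polymerase and is relieved by IPTG. A T7 gene 10 ribosome binding site drives translation, and the backbone adds an N-terminal His6 tag with a PreScission protease cleavage site. The short tag fragment annotated just after the RBS probably corresponds to this His6 sequence.

The automated annotation does not label the insert itself, which presumably spans the sequence origin upstream of the T7 terminator. A His-tag fragment and a short fragment matching a T7 gene 10B-derived tag lie just before that terminator. The record does not say whether either is translated as part of the product.
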