Addgene plasmid #49664: pVRa12_808
Depositing lab: Christopher Voigt. Depositing organization: University of California, San Francisco (UCSF). Publication: Design of orthogonal genetic switches based on a crosstalk map of sigmas, anti-sigmas, and promoters. Rhodius VA, Segall-Shapiro TH, Sharon BD, Ghodasara A, Orlova E, Tabakh H, Burkhardt DH, Clancy K, Peterson TC, Gross CA, Voigt CA. Mol Syst Biol. 2013 Oct 29;9:702. doi: 10.1038/msb.2013.58. PubMed 24169405.
Backbone
  Vector backbone: pVRa
  Vector type: Bacterial Expression, Synthetic Biology
Growth in bacteria
  Bacterial resistance: Ampicillin, 100 μg/mL
  Growth temperature: 37°C
  Growth strain: DH10B
  Copy number: Low Copy
Gene/Insert
  Gene/Insert name: ECF12_808
  Species: Myxococcus xanthus DK 1622
  Mutation: Codon optimized for E.coli
  Promoter: pT7-lacO
  Tag / fusion protein: His6-PreScission (N terminal on backbone)
  Cloning method: Restriction Enzyme; 5′ cloning site NdeI (not destroyed); 3′ cloning site HindIII (not destroyed)
  Sequencing primers: 5′ CGATATAGGCGCCAGCAAC; 3′ CAGCAGCCAACTCAGCTTC
Terms and licenses: Academic/Nonprofit Terms; Industry Terms: Not Available to Industry
How to cite: pVRa12_808 was a gift from Christopher Voigt (Addgene plasmid # 49664 ; http://n2t.net/addgene:49664 ; RRID:Addgene_49664)
