>Addgene plasmid #49664 | pVRa12_808 | depositor partial sequence | sequence record 74006 | ECF gene
ATGCTGGATTTTCGTCAGCCGAATCGTACCAAACAAGAATTTGAAGAACTGGCACTGGCACATCTGGACC
CGCTGTATAGCGCAGCACTGCGTCTGACCAAAAATGAACGTGATGCAGAAGATCTGGTTCAGGATACCTG
TATGCGTGCATATCGCTTTTTCGATAAATTTGAACGTGGCACCAACATTAAAGCCTGGCTGTTTAAAATT
CTGACCAACACCTTCATTAACCGCTATCGTCGTAAAGTTAAAGAACGTACCGTTGTTGAAGGTGTGGAAC
GTGAAGCAGTGCATGAACGTTTTGTTAGCCGTGATGCAACCGATTTTGCAGCAAATCCGGAACAGTATTT
TTTTGATCGTCTGCTGAGTGATGATGTTCTGCGTGCAATTGATGCACTGCCGATTGATTTTCGCCTGGTT
GTTATTCTGGCCGATCTGCAAGAGTTTAGCTATAAAGAAATCGCCGAGATTCTGGAATGTCCGGTTGGCA
CCGTTATGAGCCGTCTGTTTCGTGGTCGTAAACTGCTGCAGAAAAATCTGCGTGAATATGCCGAAGGTCA
GGGTGTTTTTCGTCATGATGGTGAACCGGTTAATGCACCGGCAGATCTGGAAGAATATCGTCATCGTAAA
AAAACCGGCTAA
