>Addgene plasmid #49664 | pVRa12_808 | depositor partial sequence | sequence record 74007 | pVRa backbone
GGATCCAAGCTTGCGGCCGCACTCGAGCACCACCACCACCACCACTGAGATCCGGCTGCTAACAAAGCCC
GAAAGGAAGCTGAGTTGGCTGCTGCCACCGCTGAGCAATAACTAGCATAACCCCTTGGGGCCTCTAAACG
GGTCTTGAGGGGTTTTTTGCTGAAAGGAGGAACTATATCCGGATTGGCGAATGGG
[124 nt withheld, positions 196-319]
C
[91 nt withheld, positions 321-411]
A
[49 nt withheld, positions 413-461]
CCTTTGACGTTGGAGTCCACGTTCTTT
[37 nt withheld, positions 489-525]
ACCCTATCTCGGTCTATTCTTTTGATTTATAAGGGATTTTGCCGATTTCGGCCTATTGGTTAAAAAATGA
GCTGATTTAACAAAAATTTAACGCGAATTTTAACAAAATATTAACGTTTACAATTTCAGGTGGCACTTTT
CGGGGAAATGTGCGCGGAACCCCTATTTGTTTATTTTTCTAAATACATTCAAATATGTATCCGCTCATGA
GACAATAACCCTGATAAATGCTTCAATAATATTGAAAAAGGAAGAGTATGAGTATTCAACATTTCCGTGT
CGCCCTTATTCCCTTTTTTGCGGCATTTTGCCTTCCTGTTTTTGCTCACCCAGAAACGCTGGTGAAAGTA
AAAGATGCTGAAGATCAGTTGGGTGCACGAGTGGGTTACATCGAACTGGATCTCAACAGCGGTAAGATCC
TTGAGAGTTTTCGCCCCGAAGAACGTTTTCCAATGATGAGCACTTTTAAAGTTCTGCTATGTGGCGCGGT
ATTATCCCGTATTGACGCCGGGCAAGAGCAACTCGGTCGCCGCATACACTATTCTCAGAATGACTTGGTT
GAGTACTCACCAGTCACAGAAAAGCATCTTACGGATGGCATGACAGTAAGAGAATTATGCAGTGCTGCCA
TAACCATGAGTGATAACACTGCGGCCAACTTACTTCTGACAACGATCGGAGGACCGAAGGAGCTAACCGC
TTTTTTGCACAACATGGGGGATCATGTAACTCGCCTTGATCGTTGGGAACCGGAGCTGAATGAAGCCATA
CCAAACGACGAGCGTGACACCACGATGCCTGCAGCAATGGCAACAACGTTGCGCAAACTATTAACTGGCG
AACTACTTACTCTAGCTTCCCGGCAACAATTAATAGACTGGATGGAGGCGGATAAAGTTGCAGGACCACT
TCTGCGCTCGGCCCTTCCGGCTGGCTGGTTTATTGCTGATAAATCTGGAGCCGGTGAGCGTGGGTCTCGC
GGTATCATTGCAGCACTGGGGCCAGATGGTAAGCCCTCCCGTATCGTAGTTATCTACACGACGGGGAGTC
AGGCAACTATGGATGAACGAAATAGACAGATCGCTGAGATAGGTGCCTCACTGATTAAGCATTGGTAACT
GTCAGACCAAGTTTACTCATATATACTTTAGATTGATTTAAAACTTCATTTTTAATTTAAAAGGATCTAG
GTGAAGATCCTTTTTGATAATCTCATGACCAAAATCCCTTAACGTGAGTTTTCGTTCCACTGAGCGTCAG
ACCCCGTAGAAAAGATCAAAGGATCTTCTTGAGATCCTTTTTTTCTGCGCGTAATCTGCTGCTTGCAAAC
AAAAAAACCACCGCTACCAGCGGTGGTTTGTTTGCCGGATCAAGAGCTACCAACTCTTTTTCCGAAGGTA
ACTGGCTTCAGCAGAGCGCAGATACCAAATACTGTCCTTCTAGTGTAGCCGTAGTTAGGCCACCACTTCA
AGAACTCTGTAGCACCGCCTACATACCTCGCTCTGCTAATCCTGTTACCAGTGGCTGCTGCCAGTGGCGA
TAAGTCGTGTCTTACCGGGTTGGACTCAAGACGATAGTTACCGGATAAGGCGCAGCGGTCGGGCTGAACG
GGGGGTTCGTGCACACAGCCCAGCTTGGAGCGAACGACCTACACCGAACTGAGATACCTACAGCGTGAGC
TATGAGAAAGCGCCACGCTTCCCGAAGGGAGAAAGGCGGACAGGTATCCGGTAAGCGGCAGGGTCGGAAC
AGGAGAGCGCACGAGGGAGCTTCCAGGGGGAAACGCCTGGTATCTTTATAGTCCTGTCGGGTTTCGCCAC
CTCTGACTTGAGCGTCGATTTTTGTGATGCTCGTCAGGGGGGCGGAGCCTATGGAAAAACGCCAGCAACG
CGGCCTTTTTACGGTTCCTGGCCTTTTGCTGGCCTTTTGCTCACATGTTCTTTCCTGCGTTATCCCCTGA
TTCTGTGGATAACCGTATTACCGCCTTTGAGTGAGCTGATACCGCTCGCCGCAGCCGAACGACCGAGCGC
AGCGAGTCAGTGAGCGAGGAAGCGGAAGAGCGCCTGATGCGGTATTTTCTCCTTACGCATCTGTGCGGTA
TTTCACACCGCATATATGGTGCACTCTCAGTACAATCTGCTCTGATGCCGCATAGTTAAGCCAGTATACA
CTCCGCTATCGCTACGTGACTGGGTCATGGCTGCGCCCCGACACCCGCCAACACCCGCTGACGCGCCCTG
ACGGGCTTGTCTGCTCCCGGCATCCGCTTACAGACAAGCTGTGACCGTCTCCGGGAGCTGCATGTGTCAG
AGGTTTTCACCGTCATCACCGAAACGCGCGAGGCAGCTGCGGTAAAGCTCATCAGCGTGGTCGTGAAGCG
ATTCACAGATGTCTGCCTGTTCATCCGCGTCCAGCTCGTTGAGTTTCTCCAGAAGCGTTAATGTCTGGCT
TCTGATAAAGCGGGCCATGTTAAGGGCGGTTTTTTCCTGTTTGGTCACTGATGCCTCCGTGTAAGGGGGA
TTTCTGTTCATGGGGGTAATGATACCGATGAAACGAGAGAGGATGCTCACGATACGGGTTACTGATGATG
AACATGCCCGGTTACTGGAACGTTGTGAGGGTAAACAACTGGCGGTATGGATGCGGCGGGACCAGAGAAA
AATCACTCAGGGTCAATGCCAGCGCTTCGTTAATACAGATGTAGGTGTTCCACAGGGTAGCCAGCAGCAT
CCTGCGATGCAGATCCGGAACATAATGGTGCAGGGCGCTGACTTCCGCGTTTCCAGACTTTACGAAACAC
GGAAACCGAAGACCATTCATGTTGTTGCTCAGGTCGCAGACGTTTTGCAGCAGCAGTCGCTTCACGTTCG
CTCGCGTATCGGTGATTCATTCTGCTAACCAGTAAGGCAACCCCGCCAGCCTAGCCGGGTCCTCAACGAC
AGGAGCACGATCATGCGCACCCGTGGGGCCGCCATGCCGGCGATAATGGCCTGCTTCTCGCCGAAACGTT
TGGTGGCGGGACCAGTGACGAAGGCTTGAGCGAGGGCGTGCAAGATTCCGAATACCGCAAGCGACAGGCC
GATCATCGTCGCGCTCCAGCGAAAGCGGTCCTCGCCGAAAATGACCCAGAGCGCTGCCGGCACCTGTCCT
ACGAGTTGCATGATAAAGAAGACAGTCATAAGTGCGGCGACGATAGTCATGCCCCGCGCCCACCGGAAGG
AGCTGACTGGGTTGAAGGCTCTCAAGGGCATCGGTCGAGATCCCGGTGCCTAATGAGTGAGCTAACTTAC
ATTAATTGCGTTGCGCTCACTGCCCGCTTTCCAGTCGGGAAACCTGTCGTGCCAGCTGCATTAATGAATC
GGCCAACGCGCGGGGAGAGGCGGTTTGCGTATTGGGCGCCAGGGTGGTTTTTCTTTTCACCAGTGAGACG
GGCAACAGCTGATTGCCCTTCACCGCCTGGCCCTGAGAGAGTTGCAGCAAGCGGTCCACGCTGGTTTGCC
CCAGCAGGCGAAAATCCTGTTTGATGGTGGTTAACGGCGGGATATAACATGAGCTGTCTTCGGTATCGTC
GTATCCCACTACCGAGATATCCGCACCAACGCGCAGCCCGGACTCGGTAATGGCGCGCATTGCGCCCAGC
GCCATCTGATCGTTGGCAACCAGCATCGCAGTGGGAACGATGCCCTCATTCAGCATTTGCATGGTTTGTT
GAAAACCGGACATGGCACTCCAGTCGCCTTCCCGTTCCGCTATCGGCTGAATTTGATTGCGAGTGAGATA
TTTATGCCAGCCAGCCAGACGCAGACGCGCCGAGACAGAACTTAATGGGCCCGCTAACAGCGCGATTTGC
TGGTGACCCAATGCGACCAGATGCTCCACGCCCAGTCGCGTACCGTCTTCATGGGAGAAAATAATACTGT
TGATGGGTGTCTGGTCAGAGACATCAAGAAATAACGCCGGAACATTAGTGCAGGCAGCTTCCACAGCAAT
GGCATCCTGGTCATCCAGCGGATAGTTAATGATCAGCCCACTGACGCGTTGCGCGAGAAGATTGTGCACC
GCCGCTTTACAGGCTTCGACGCCGCTTCGTTCTACCATCGACACCACCACGCTGGCACCCAGTTGATCGG
CGCGAGATTTAATCGCCGCGACAATTTGCGACGGCGCGTGCAGGGCCAGACTGGAGGTGGCAACGCCAAT
CAGCAACGACTGTTTGCCCGCCAGTTGTTGTGCCACGCGGTTGGGAATGTAATTCAGCTCCGCCATCGCC
GCTTCCACTTTTTCCCGCGTTTTCGCAGAAACGTGGCTGGCCTGGTTCACCACGCGGGAAACGGTCTGAT
AAGAGACACCGGCATACTCTGCGACATCGTATAACGTTACTGGTTTCACATTCACCACCCTGAATTGACT
CTCTTCCGGGCGCTATCATGCCATACCGCGAAAGGTTTTGCGCCATTCGATGGTGTCCGGGATCTCGACG
CTCTCCCTTATGCGACTCCTGCATTAGGAAGCAGCCCAGTAGTAGGTTGAGGCCGTTGAGCACCGCCGCC
GCAAGGAATGGTGCATGCAAGGAGATGGCGCCCAACAGTCCCCCGGCCACGGGGCCTGCCACCATACCCA
CGCCGAAACAAGCGCTCATGAGCCCGAAGTGGCGAGCCCGATCTTCCCCATCGGTGATGTCGGCGATATA
GGCGCCAGCAACCGCACCTGTGGCGCCGGTGATGCCGGCCACGATGCGTCCGGCGTAGAGGATCGAGATC
TCGATCCCGCGAAATTAATACGACTCACTATAGGGGAATTGTGAGCGGATAACAATTCCCCTCTAGAAAT
AATTTTGTTTAACTTTAAGAAGGAGATATACCATGGGCAGCAGCCATCATCATCATCATCACAGCAGCGG
CCTGGAAGTTCTGTTCCAGGGGCCCCAT
