>Addgene plasmid #49664 | pVRa12_808 | addgene partial sequence | sequence record 77134 | pBRrevBam 5'-GGTGATGTCGGCGATATAGG-3'
CGGTGATGCCGGCCACGATGCGTCCGGCGTAGAGGATCGAGATCTCGATCCCGCGAAATTAATACGACTC
ACTATAGGGGAATTGTGAGCGGATAACAATTCCCCTCTAGAAATAATTTTGTTTAACTTTAAGAAGGAGA
TATACCATGGGCAGCAGCCATCATCATCATCATCACAGCAGCGGCCTGGAAGTTCTGTTCCAGGGGCCCC
ATATGCTGGATTTTCGTCAGCCGAATCGTACCAAACAAGAATTTGAAGAACTGGCACTGGCACATCTGGA
CCCGCTGTATAGCGCAGCACTGCGTCTGACCAAAAATGAACGTGATGCAGAAGATCTGGTTCAGGATACC
TGTATGCGTGCATATCGCTTTTTCGATAAATTTGAACGTGGCACCAACATTAAAGCCTGGCTGTTTAAAA
TTCTGACCAACACCTTCATTAACCGCTATCGTCGTAAAGTTAAAGAACGTACCGTTGTTGAAGGTGTGGA
ACGTGAAGCAGTGCATGAACGTTTTGTTAGCCGTGATGCAACCGATTTTGCAGCAAATCCGGAACAGTAT
TTTTTTGATCGTCTGCTGAGTGATGATGTTCTGCGTGCAATTGATGCACTGCCGATTGATTTTCGCCTGG
TTGTTATTCTGGCCGATCTGCAAGAGTTTAGCTATAAAGAAATCGCCGAGATTCTGGAATGTCCGGTTGG
CACCGTTATGAGCCGTCTGTTTCGTGGTCGTAAACTGCTGCAGAAAAATCTGCGTGAATATGCCGAAGGT
CAGGGTGTTTTTCGTCATGATGGTGAACCGGTTAATGCACCGGCAGATCTGGAAGAATATCGTCATCGTA
AAAAAACCGGCTAAGGATCCAAGCTTGCGGCCGCACTCGAGCACCACCACCACCACCACTGAGATCCGGC
TGCTAACAAAGCCCGAAAGGAAGCTGAGTTGGCTGCTGCCACCGCTGA
